>Addgene plasmid #103240 | LSB-hsa-miR-142-3p | depositor full sequence | sequence record 195529 | Full Sequence
AATTGAGGGGATAACGCAGGAAAGAACATGTGAGCAAAAGGCCAGCAAAAGGCCAGGAACCGTAAAAAGG
CCGCGTTGCTGGCGTTTTTCCATAGGCTCCGCCCCCCTGACGAGCATCACAAAAATCGACGCTCAAGTCA
GAGGTGGCGAAACCCGACAGGACTATAAAGATACCAGGCGTTTCCCCCTGGAAGCTCCCTCGTGCGCTCT
CCTGTTCCGACCCTGCCGCTTACCGGATACCTGTCCGCCTTTCTCCCTTCGGGAAGCGTGGCGCTTTCTC
ATAGCTCACGCTGTAGGTATCTCAGTTCGGTGTAGGTCGTTCGCTCCAAGCTGGGCTGTGTGCACGAACC
CCCCGTTCAGCCCGACCGCTGCGCCTTATCCGGTAACTATCGTCTTGAGTCCAACCCGGTAAGACACGAC
TTATCGCCACTGGCAGCAGCCACTGGTAACAGGATTAGCAGAGCGAGGTATGTAGGCGGTGCTACAGAGT
TCTTGAAGTGGTGGCCTAACTACGGCTACACTAGAAGAACAGTATTTGGTATCTGCGCTCTGCTGAAGCC
AGTTACCTTCGGAAAAAGAGTTGGTAGCTCTTGATCCGGCAAACAAACCACCGCTGGTAGCGGTGGTTTT
TTTGTTTGCAAGCAGCAGATTACGCGCAGAAAAAAAGGATCTCAAGAAGATCCTTTGATCTTTTCTACGG
GGTCTGACGCTCAGTGGAACGAAAACTCACGTTAAGGGATTTTGGTCATGAGATTATCAAAAAGGATCTT
CACCTAGATCCTTTTAAATTAAAAATGAAGTTTTAAATCAATCTAAAGTATATATGAGTAAACTTGGTCT
GACAGTTACCAATGCTTAATCAGTGAGGCACCTATCTCAGCGATCTGTCTATTTCGTTCATCCATAGTTG
CCTGACTCCCCGTCGTGTAGATAACTACGATACGGGAGGGCTTACCATCTGGCCCCAGTGCTGCAATGAT
ACCGCGAGAACCACGCTCACCGGCTCCAGATTTATCAGCAATAAACCAGCCAGCCGGAAGGGCCGAGCGC
AGAAGTGGTCCTGCAACTTTATCCGCCTCCATCCAGTCTATTAATTGTTGCCGGGAAGCTAGAGTAAGTA
GTTCGCCAGTTAATAGTTTGCGCAACGTTGTTGCCATTGCTACAGGCATCGTGGTGTCACGCTCGTCGTT
TGGTATGGCTTCATTCAGCTCCGGTTCCCAACGATCAAGGCGAGTTACATGATCCCCCATGTTGTGCAAA
AAAGCGGTTAGCTCCTTCGGTCCTCCGATCGTTGTCAGAAGTAAGTTGGCCGCAGTGTTATCACTCATGG
TTATGGCAGCACTGCATAATTCTCTTACTGTCATGCCATCCGTAAGATGCTTTTCTGTGACTGGTGAGTA
CTCAACCAAGTCATTCTGAGAATAGTGTATGCGGCGACCGAGTTGCTCTTGCCCGGCGTCAATACGGGAT
AATACCGCGCCACATAGCAGAACTTTAAAAGTGCTCATCATTGGAAAACGTTCTTCGGGGCGAAAACTCT
CAAGGATCTTACCGCTGTTGAGATCCAGTTCGATGTAACCCACTCGTGCACCCAACTGATCTTCAGCATC
TTTTACTTTCACCAGCGTTTCTGGGTGAGCAAAAACAGGAAGGCAAAATGCCGCAAAAAAGGGAATAAGG
GCGACACGGAAATGTTGAATACTCATACTCTTCCTTTTTCAATATTATTGAAGCATTTATCAGGGTTATT
GTCTCATGAGCGGATACATATTTGAATGTAGCTCCGAATTTCTCGAGGGCTTGTCGACGACGGCGGTCTC
CGTCGTCAGGATCATGAATTCGACCCGCCTGCCACCATGACCGAGTACAAGCCCACGGTGCGCCTCGCCA
CCCGCGACGACGTCCCCCGGGCCGTACGCACCCTCGCCGCCGCGTTCGCCGACTACCCCGCCACGCGCCA
CACCGTCGACCCGGACCGCCACATCGAGCGGGTCACCGAGCTGCAAGAACTCTTCCTCACGCGCGTCGGG
CTCGACATCGGCAAGGTGTGGGTCGCGGACGACGGCGCCGCGGTGGCGGTCTGGACCACGCCGGAGAGCG
TCGAAGCGGGGGCGGTGTTCGCCGAGATCGGCCCGCGCATGGCCGAGTTGAGCGGTTCCCGGCTGGCCGC
GCAGCAACAGATGGAAGGCCTCCTGGCGCCGCACCGGCCCAAGGAGCCCGCGTGGTTCCTGGCCACCGTC
GGCGTCTCGCCCGACCACCAGGGCAAGGGTCTGGGCAGCGCCGTCGTGCTCCCCGGAGTGGAGGCGGCCG
AGCGCGCCGGGGTGCCCGCCTTCCTGGAGACATCCGCGCCCCGCAACCTCCCCTTCTACGAGCGGCTCGG
CTTCACCGTCACCGCCGACGTCGAGGTGCCCGAAGGACCGCGCACCTGGTGCATGACCCGCAAGCCCGGT
GCCTGATACGCGTGAATTCACTCCTCAGGTGCAGGCTGCCTATCAGAAGGTGGTGGCTGGTGTGGCCAAT
GCCCTGGCTCACAAATACCACTGAGATCTTTTTCCCTCTGCCAAAAATTATGGGGACATCATGAAGCCCC
TTGAGCATCTGACTTCTGGCTAATAAAGGAAATTTATTTTCATTGCAATAGTGTGTTGGAATTTTTTGTG
TCTCTCACTCGGAAGGACATATGGGAGGGCAAATCATTTAAAACATCAGAATGAGTATTTGGTTTAGAGT
TTGGCAACATATGCCCATATGCTGGCTGCCATGAACAAAGGTTGGCTATAAAGAGGTCATCAGTATATGA
AACAGCCCCCTGCTGTCCATTCCTTATTCCATAGAAAAGCCTTGACTTGAGGTTAGATTTTTTTTATATT
TTGTTTTGTGTTATTTTTTTCTTTAACATCCCTAAAATTTTCCTTACATGTTTTACTAGCCAGATTTTTC
CTCCTCTCCTGACTACTCCCAGTCATAGCTGTCCCTCTTCTCTTATGGAGATCCCTCGACCTGCAGCCCA
AGCTTGAATTCTCTAGAATTACCCTGTTATCCCTATGCTTGGTTTACCGAGCTCTTATTGGTTTTCAAAC
TTCATTGACTGTGCCCAACGCGCCTGGGAGCTCACGGGGACAGCCCCCCCCCAAAGCCCCCAGGGATGTA
ATTACGTCCCTCCCCCGCTAGGGGGCAGCAGCGAGCCGCCCGGGGCTCCGCTCCGGTCCGGCGCTCCCCC
CGCATCCCCGAGCCGGCAGCGTGCGGGGACAGCCCGGGCACGGGGAAGGTGGCACGGGATCGCTTTCCTC
TGAACGCTTCTCGCTGCTCTTTGAGCCTGCAGACACCTGGGGGGATACGGGGAAAAAGCTAGGCTGAAAG
ACCGGTTCTTAGAATGACACGCGCCTGGGAGCTCACGGGGACAGCCCCCCCCCAAAGCCCCCAGGGATGT
AATTACGTCCCTCCCCCGCTAGGGGGCAGCAGCGAGCCGCCCGGGGCTCCGCTCCGGTCCGGCGCTCCCC
CCGCATCCCCGAGCCGGCAGCGTGCGGGGACAGCCCGGGCACGGGGAAGGTGGCACGGGATCGCTTTCCT
CTGAACGCTTCTCGCTGCTCTTTGAGCCTGCAGACACCTGGGGGGATACGGGGAAAAAGCTAACTTCTGA
GACGACAACTTTGTATAGAAAAGTTGGCTCCGAATTCGCCCTTGACAGCAGAGATCCAGTTTGGTTAATT
AATTGGCTCCGGTGCCCGTCAGTGGGCAGAGCGCACATCGCCCACAGTCCCCGAGAAGTTGTGGGGAGGG
GTCGGCAATTGAACCGGTGCCTAGAGAAGGTGGCGCGGGGTAAACTGGGAAAGTGATGTCGTGTACTGGC
TCCGCCTTTTTCCCGAGGGTGGGGGAGAACCGTATATAAGTGCAGTAGTCGCCGTGAACGTTCTTTTTCG
CAACGGGTTTGCCGCCAGAACACAGGTAAGTGCCGTGTGTGGTTCCCGCGGGCCTGGCCTCTTTACGGGT
TATGGCCCTTGCGTGCCTTGAATTACTTCCACCTGGCTGCAGTACGTGATTCTTGATCCCGAGCTTCGGG
TTGGAAGTGGGTGGGAGAGTTCGAGGCCTTGCGCTTAAGGAGCCCCTTCGCCTCGTGCTTGAGTTGAGGC
CTGGCCTGGGCGCTGGGGCCGCCGCGTGCGAATCTGGTGGCACCTTCGCGCCTGTCTCGCTGCTTTCGAT
AAGTCTCTAGCCATTTAAAATTTTTGATGACCTGCTGCGACGCTTTTTTTCTGGCAAGATAGTCTTGTAA
ATGCGGGCCAAGATCTGCACACTGGTATTTCGGTTTTTGGGGCCGCGGGCGGCGACGGGGCCCGTGCGTC
CCAGCGCACATGTTCGGCGAGGCGGGGCCTGCGAGCGCGGCCACCGAGAATCGGACGGGGGTAGTCTCAA
GCTGGCCGGCCTGCTCTGGTGCCTGGCCTCGCGCCGCCGTGTATCGCCCCGCCCTGGGCGGCAAGGCTGG
CCCGGTCGGCACCAGTTGCGTGAGCGGAAAGATGGCCGCTTCCCGGCCCTGCTGCAGGGAGCTCAAAATG
GAGGACGCGGCGCTCGGGAGAGCGGGCGGGTGAGTCACCCACACAAAGGAAAAGGGCCTTTCCGTCCTCA
GCCGTCGCTTCATGTGACTCCACGGAGTACCGGGCGCCGTCCAGGCACCTCGATTAGTTCTCGAGCTTTT
GGAGTACGTCGTCTTTAGGTTGGGGGGAGGGGTTTTATGCGATGGAGTTTCCCCACACTGAGTGGGTGGA
GACTGAAGTTAGGCCAGCTTGGCACTTGATGTAATTCTCCTTGGAATTTGCCCTTTTTGAGTTTGGATCT
TGGTTCATTCTCAAGCCTCAGACAGTGGTTCAAAGTTTTTTTCTTCCATTTCAGGTGTCGTGAGAAGGGC
GAATTCGACCCAAGTTTGTACAAAAAAGCAGGCTGGATCCAGGTGCCACCATGGTGAGCGAGCTGATTAA
GGAGAACATGCACATGAAGCTGTACATGGAGGGCACCGTGAACAACCACCACTTCAAGTGCACATCCGAG
GGCGAAGGCAAGCCCTACGAGGGCACCCAGACCATGAGAATCAAGGCGGTCGAGGGCGGCCCTCTCCCCT
TCGCCTTCGACATCCTGGCTACCAGCTTCATGTACGGCAGCAAAACCTTCATCAACCACACCCAGGGCAT
CCCCGACTTCTTTAAGCAGTCCTTCCCCGAGGGCTTCACATGGGAGAGAGTCACCACATACGAAGATGGG
GGCGTGCTGACCGCTACCCAGGACACCAGCCTCCAGGACGGCTGCCTCATCTACAACGTCAAGATCAGAG
GGGTGAACTTCCCATCCAACGGCCCTGTGATGCAGAAGAAAACACTCGGCTGGGAGGCCTCCACCGAGAC
ACTGTACCCCGCTGACGGCGGCCTGGAAGGCAGAGCCGACATGGCCCTGAAGCTCGTGGGCGGGGGCCAC
CTGATCTGCAACCTTAAGACCACATACAGATCCAAGAAACCCGCTAAGAACCTCAAGATGCCCGGCGTCT
ACTATGTGGACAGGAGACTGGAAAGAATCAAGGAGGCCGACAAAGAGACATACGTCGAGCAGCACGAGGT
GGCTGTGGCCAGATACTGCGACCTCCCTAGCAAACTGGGGCACAAACTTAATTGAGAATTCTACCACCCA
GCTTTCTTGTACAAAGTGGTACGTCTCAAGACCAGAGGTCTCTGCTTAAATCCGCTCCATAAAGTAGGAA
ACACTACATCCATAAAGTAGGAAACACTACATCCATAAAGTAGGAAACACTACATCCATAAAGTAGGAAA
CACTACACAACCAGAAGAGACCTGTGCTTCACTCCTCAGGTGCAGGCTGCCTATCAGAAGGTGGTGGCTG
GTGTGGCCAATGCCCTGGCTCACAAATACCACTGAGATCTTTTTCCCTCTGCCAAAAATTATGGGGACAT
CATGAAGCCCCTTGAGCATCTGACTTCTGGCTAATAAAGGAAATTTATTTTCATTGCAATAGTGTGTTGG
AATTTTTTGTGTCTCTCACTCGGAAGGACATATGGGAGGGCAAATCATTTAAAACATCAGAATGAGTATT
TGGTTTAGAGTTTGGCAACATATGCCCATATGCTGGCTGCCATGAACAAAGGTTGGCTATAAAGAGGTCA
TCAGTATATGAAACAGCCCCCTGCTGTCCATTCCTTATTCCATAGAAAAGCCTTGACTTGAGGTTAGATT
TTTTTTATATTTTGTTTTGTGTTATTTTTTTCTTTAACATCCCTAAAATTTTCCTTACATGTTTTACTAG
CCAGATTTTTCCTCCTCTCCTGACTACTCCCAGTCATAGCTGTCCCTCTTCTCTTATGGAGATCCCGAGC
GGTGCGTTTTTATGCTTGTAGTATTGTATAATGTTTTTAAGATCCAAGCTTCTGACCTCTTCTCTTCCTC
CCACAGGGCCTCGAGACAATTGCATCGATGGTACCAGTGAAAGTCTGCAATGAATTCGAGTTGGCGCGCC
TGTCATTCTAAATCTCTCTTTCAGCCTAAAGCTTTTTCCCCGTATCCCCCCAGGTGTCTGCAGGCTCAAA
GAGCAGCGAGAAGCGTTCAGAGGAAAGCGATCCCGTGCCACCTTCCCCGTGCCCGGGCTGTCCCCGCACG
CTGCCGGCTCGGGGATGCGGGGGGAGCGCCGGACCGGAGCGGAGCCCCGGGCGGCTCGCTGCTGCCCCCT
AGCGGGGGAGGGACGTAATTACATCCCTGGGGGCTTTGGGAGGGGGCTGTCCCCGTGAGCTCCCAGGCGC
GCCTGTCATTCTAAATCTCTCTTTCAGCCTAAAGCTTTTTCCCCGTATCCCCCCAGGTGTCTGCAGGCTC
AAAGAGCAGCGAGAAGCGTTCAGAGGAAAGCGATCCCGTGCCACCTTCCCCGTGCCCGGGCTGTCCCCGC
ACGCTGCCGGCTCGGGGATGCGGGGGGAGCGCCGGACCGGAGCGGAGCCCCGGGCGGCTCGCTGCTGCCC
CCTAGCGGGGGAGGGACGTAATTACATCCCTGGGGGCTTTGGGGGGGGGCTGTCCCCGTGAGCTCCCAGG
CGCGCCAACTCGGTACCGTATCGATGTCGACGTTAACGCTAGTGATATCAACTTTGTATAGAAAAGTTGG
CTCCGAATTCGCCCTTGACAGCAGAGATCCAGTTTGGTTAATTAATTGGCTCCGGTGCCCGTCAGTGGGC
AGAGCGCACATCGCCCACAGTCCCCGAGAAGTTGTGGGGAGGGGTCGGCAATTGAACCGGTGCCTAGAGA
AGGTGGCGCGGGGTAAACTGGGAAAGTGATGTCGTGTACTGGCTCCGCCTTTTTCCCGAGGGTGGGGGAG
AACCGTATATAAGTGCAGTAGTCGCCGTGAACGTTCTTTTTCGCAACGGGTTTGCCGCCAGAACACAGGT
AAGTGCCGTGTGTGGTTCCCGCGGGCCTGGCCTCTTTACGGGTTATGGCCCTTGCGTGCCTTGAATTACT
TCCACCTGGCTGCAGTACGTGATTCTTGATCCCGAGCTTCGGGTTGGAAGTGGGTGGGAGAGTTCGAGGC
CTTGCGCTTAAGGAGCCCCTTCGCCTCGTGCTTGAGTTGAGGCCTGGCCTGGGCGCTGGGGCCGCCGCGT
GCGAATCTGGTGGCACCTTCGCGCCTGTCTCGCTGCTTTCGATAAGTCTCTAGCCATTTAAAATTTTTGA
TGACCTGCTGCGACGCTTTTTTTCTGGCAAGATAGTCTTGTAAATGCGGGCCAAGATCTGCACACTGGTA
TTTCGGTTTTTGGGGCCGCGGGCGGCGACGGGGCCCGTGCGTCCCAGCGCACATGTTCGGCGAGGCGGGG
CCTGCGAGCGCGGCCACCGAGAATCGGACGGGGGTAGTCTCAAGCTGGCCGGCCTGCTCTGGTGCCTGGC
CTCGCGCCGCCGTGTATCGCCCCGCCCTGGGCGGCAAGGCTGGCCCGGTCGGCACCAGTTGCGTGAGCGG
AAAGATGGCCGCTTCCCGGCCCTGCTGCAGGGAGCTCAAAATGGAGGACGCGGCGCTCGGGAGAGCGGGC
GGGTGAGTCACCCACACAAAGGAAAAGGGCCTTTCCGTCCTCAGCCGTCGCTTCATGTGACTCCACGGAG
TACCGGGCGCCGTCCAGGCACCTCGATTAGTTCTCGAGCTTTTGGAGTACGTCGTCTTTAGGTTGGGGGG
AGGGGTTTTATGCGATGGAGTTTCCCCACACTGAGTGGGTGGAGACTGAAGTTAGGCCAGCTTGGCACTT
GATGTAATTCTCCTTGGAATTTGCCCTTTTTGAGTTTGGATCTTGGTTCATTCTCAAGCCTCAGACAGTG
GTTCAAAGTTTTTTTCTTCCATTTCAGGTGTCGTGAGAAGGGCGAATTCGACCCAAGTTTGTACAAAAAA
GCAGGCTCGCCACCATGGTGAGCAAGGGCGAGGAGCTGTTCACCGGGGTGGTGCCCATCCTGGTCGAGCT
GGACGGCGACGTAAACGGCCACAAGTTCAGCGTGAGGGGCGAGGGCGAGGGCGATGCCACCAACGGCAAG
CTGACCCTGAAGTTCATCTGCACCACCGGCAAGCTGCCCGTGCCCTGGCCCACCCTCGTGACCACCCTGA
GCCACGGCGTGCAGTGCTTCGCCCGCTACCCCGACCACATGAAGCAGCACGACTTCTTCAAGTCCGCCAT
GCCCGAAGGCTACGTCCAGGAGCGCACCATCTTCTTCAAGGACGACGGCACCTACAAGACCCGCGCCGAG
GTGAAGTTCGAGGGCGACACCCTAGTGAACCGCATCGAGCTGAAGGGCGTCGACTTCAAGGAGGACGGCA
ACATCCTGGGGCACAAGCTGGAGTACAACTTCAACAGCCACAACATCTATATCATGGCCGTCAAGCAGAA
GAACGGCATCAAGGTGAACTTCAAGATCCGCCACAACGTGGAGGACGGCAGCGTGCAGCTCGCCGACCAC
TACCAGCAGAACACCCCCATCGGCGACGGCCCCGTGCTGCTGCCCGACAGCCACTACCTGAGCACCCAGT
CCGTGCTGAGCAAAGACCCCAACGAGAAGCGCGATCACATGGTCCTGCTGGAGTTCCGCACCGCCGCCGG
GATCACTCTCGGCATGGACGAGCTGTACAAGTAATACCACCCAGCTTTCTTGTACAAAGTGGTACGCGTG
AATTCACTCCTCAGGTGCAGGCTGCCTATCAGAAGGTGGTGGCTGGTGTGGCCAATGCCCTGGCTCACAA
ATACCACTGAGATCTTTTTCCCTCTGCCAAAAATTATGGGGACATCATGAAGCCCCTTGAGCATCTGACT
TCTGGCTAATAAAGGAAATTTATTTTCATTGCAATAGTGTGTTGGAATTTTTTGTGTCTCTCACTCGGAA
GGACATATGGGAGGGCAAATCATTTAAAACATCAGAATGAGTATTTGGTTTAGAGTTTGGCAACATATGC
CCATATGCTGGCTGCCATGAACAAAGGTTGGCTATAAAGAGGTCATCAGTATATGAAACAGCCCCCTGCT
GTCCATTCCTTATTCCATAGAAAAGCCTTGACTTGAGGTTAGATTTTTTTTATATTTTGTTTTGTGTTAT
TTTTTTCTTTAACATCCCTAAAATTTTCCTTACATGTTTTACTAGCCAGATTTTTCCTCCTCTCCTGACT
ACTCCCAGTCATAGCTGTCCCTCTTCTCTTATGGAGATCCCTCGACCTGCAGCCCAAGCTTGGCGTAATC
ATGGTCATAGCTGTTTCCTGTGTGAAATTGTTATCCGCTCACAATTCCACACAACATACGAGCCGGAAGC
ATAAAGTGTAAAGCCTGGGGTGCCTAATGAGTGAGCTAACTCACATTAATTGCGTTGCGCTCACTGCCCG
CTTTCCAGTCGGGAAACCTGTCGTGCCAGCGGATCGACAGTACTAAGCTTGGTCTAATACCCAATCTCTC
GTCTTATCCAGATGTTTTATACGCCTCTGGCCCGTGTCTCAAAATCTCTGATGTTACATTGCACAAGATA
AAATAATATCATCATGAACAATAAAACTGTCTGCTTACATAAACAGTAATACAAGGGGTGTTATGAGCCA
TATTCAACGGGAAACGTCGAGGCCGCGATTAAATTCCAACATGGATGCTGATTTATATGGGTATAAATGG
GCTCGCGATAATGTCGGGCAATCAGGTGCGACAATCTATCGCTTGTATGGGAAGCCCGATGCGCCAGAGT
TGTTTCTGAAACATGGCAAAGGTAGCGTTGCCAATGATGTTACAGATGAGATGGTCAGACTAAACTGGCT
GACGGAATTTATGCCTCTTCCGACCATCAAGCATTTTATCCGTACTCCTGATGATGCATGGTTACTCACC
ACTGCGATCCCCGGAAAAACAGCATTCCAGGTATTAGAAGAATATCCTGATTCAGGTGAAAATATTGTTG
ATGCGCTGGCAGTGTTCCTGCGCCGGTTGCATTCGATTCCTGTTTGTAATTGTCCTTTTAACAGCGATCG
CGTATTTCGTCTCGCTCAGGCGCAATCACGAATGAATAACGGTTTGGTTGATGCGAGTGATTTTGATGAC
GAGCGTAATGGCTGGCCTGTTGAACAAGTCTGGAAAGAAATGCATAAACTTTTGCCATTCTCACCGGATT
CAGTCGTCACTCATGGTGATTTCTCACTTGATAACCTTATTTTTGACGAGGGGAAATTAATAGGTTGTAT
TGATGTTGGACGAGTCGGAATCGCAGACCGATACCAGGATCTTGCCATCCTATGGAACTGCCTCGGTGAG
TTTTCTCCTTCATTACAGAAACGGCTTTTTCAAAAATATGGTATTGATAATCCTGATATGAATAAATTGC
AGTTTCATTTGATGCTCGATGAGTTTTTCTAATCAGAATTGGTTAATTGGTTGTAACACTGGCAGAGCAT
TACGCTGACTTGACGGGACGGCGCAAGCTCATGACCAAAATCCCTTAACGTGAGTTACGCGTCGTTCCAC
TGAGCGTCAGAGGTATCACTAGTATTACAGAGGTAAGTTATAACAGTCGCCTAACCC
Features (pLannotate 1.2.2; 28 found; start..end, strand, type, name):
     87..675     -  rep_origin     ori: high-copy-number ColE1/pMB1/pBR322/pUC origin of replication
    846..1706    -  CDS            AmpR: β-lactamase; bla; confers resistance to ampicillin, carbenicillin, and related antibiotics
   1707..1778    -  promoter       AmpR promoter: bla
   1857..2456    +  CDS            PuroR: puromycin N-acetyltransferase; pac from Streptomyces alboniger; confers resistance to puromycin
   2461..2541    +  CDS            HBB (fragment): HBB_PONPY - Experimental evidence at transcript level: Swiss-Prot protein existence level 2. Involved in oxygen transport from the lung to the various peripheral tissues. From Pongo pygmaeus (Bornean orangutan).
   2612..2667    +  polyA_signal   β-globin poly(A) signal: rabbit β-globin polyadenylation signal (Gil and Proudfoot, 1987)
   3646..3666    +  protein_bind   attB4: mutant version of attB; core recombination site for the Gateway® BP reaction BP Clonase™
   3734..3945    +  promoter       EF-1α core promoter: core promoter for human elongation factor EF-1α
   3946..4884    +  intron         EF-1α intron A: intron upstream of the start codon of human EF-1α
   4911..4931    +  protein_bind   attB1: mutant version of attB; core recombination site for the Gateway® BP reaction BP Clonase™
   4951..5646    +  CDS            mKate2: mKate2 is a basic (constitutively fluorescent) red fluorescent protein published in 2009, derived from Entacmaea quadricolor. It is reported to be a rapidly-maturing monomer with moderate acid sensitivity.
   5666..5690    -  protein_bind   attB2: mutant version of attB; recombination site for the Gateway® BP reaction BP Clonase™
   5838..5912    +  CDS            HBB (fragment): HBB_PONPY - Experimental evidence at transcript level: Swiss-Prot protein existence level 2. Involved in oxygen transport from the lung to the various peripheral tissues. From Pongo pygmaeus (Bornean orangutan).
   5983..6038    +  polyA_signal   β-globin poly(A) signal: rabbit β-globin polyadenylation signal (Gil and Proudfoot, 1987)
   6422..6447    +  misc_feature   SA: splice acceptor site
   7119..7139    +  protein_bind   attB4: mutant version of attB; core recombination site for the Gateway® BP reaction BP Clonase™
   7207..7418    +  promoter       EF-1α core promoter: core promoter for human elongation factor EF-1α
   7419..8357    +  intron         EF-1α intron A: intron upstream of the start codon of human EF-1α
   8384..8404    +  protein_bind   attB1: mutant version of attB; core recombination site for the Gateway® BP reaction BP Clonase™
   8415..9131    +  CDS            EBFP2: EBFP2 is a basic (constitutively fluorescent) blue fluorescent protein published in 2007, derived from Aequorea victoria. It is reported to be a rapidly-maturing monomer with moderate acid sensitivity.
   9139..9163    -  protein_bind   attB2: mutant version of attB; recombination site for the Gateway® BP reaction BP Clonase™
   9167..9247    +  CDS            HBB (fragment): HBB_PONPY - Experimental evidence at transcript level: Swiss-Prot protein existence level 2. Involved in oxygen transport from the lung to the various peripheral tissues. From Pongo pygmaeus (Bornean orangutan).
   9318..9373    +  polyA_signal   β-globin poly(A) signal: rabbit β-globin polyadenylation signal (Gil and Proudfoot, 1987)
   9756..9778    -  protein_bind   lac operator (fragment): The lac repressor binds to the lac operator to inhibit transcription in E. coli. This inhibition can be relieved by adding lactose or isopropyl-β-D-thiogalactopyranoside (IPTG). lac repressor encoded by lacI
   9782..9812    -  promoter       lac promoter: promoter for the E. coli lac operon
   9827..9848    -  protein_bind   CAP binding site: CAP binding activates transcription in the presence of cAMP. E. coli catabolite activator protein
   9861..9900    -  CDS            lacI (fragment): lac repressor; lacI; The lac repressor binds to the lac operator to inhibit transcription in E. coli. This inhibition can be relieved by adding lactose or isopropyl-β-D-thiogalactopyranoside (IPTG).
  10073..10882   +  CDS            KanR: aminoglycoside phosphotransferase; aph(3')-Ia; confers resistance to kanamycin in bacteria or G418 (Geneticin®) in eukaryotes
