[The description below was written by a language model from this plasmid's Addgene catalogue record and pLannotate feature annotations shown in this document.]
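Description:
LSB-hsa-miR-142-3p is a mammalian expression and synthetic-biology plasmid built on the Low Sensor Backbone (LSB), designed as a two-colour fluorescent sensor of microRNA activity. In the roughly 11 kb depositor sequence, it is propagated in E. coli from a high-copy ColE1/pUC-type origin and carries both β-lactamase (ampicillin) and aph(3')-Ia (kanamycin) markers, matching the dual bacterial selection listed in the record. A puromycin N-acetyltransferase coding sequence followed by a rabbit β-globin poly(A) signal provides for puromycin selection in mammalian cells. No promoter for it is annotated in the feature table.

The payload consists of two parallel transcription units, each driven by the human EF-1α core promoter with its intron A and terminated by a β-globin 3' region and poly(A) signal. One unit encodes the red fluorescent protein mKate2 and, according to the record, carries the target site for human miR-142-3p in its 3' UTR. The target itself is not annotated as a feature. The other unit encodes the blue fluorescent protein EBFP2 and serves as an unregulated internal reference. When miR-142-3p is active in a transfected cell, the mKate2 transcript is repressed while EBFP2 is unaffected, so the drop in mKate2 relative to EBFP2 gives a measure of miRNA activity normalised for delivery and expression. Gateway attB4, attB1 and attB2 sites flanking the promoters and coding sequences reflect modular assembly of the units, and the record lists Gibson cloning for the insert.

The repeated poly(A) elements make the plasmid inherently unstable. The depositors also report small sequence discrepancies, including short insertions flanking the puromycin coding region that do not impair selection.
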