Addgene plasmid #103240: LSB-hsa-miR-142-3p
Purpose: Used to sense miRNA activity using fluorescence based tools. hsa-miR-142-3p target in 3' UTR of of mKate. miRNA activity can be measured by the repression of mKate2 relative to EBFP2 fluorescent proteins . Plasmid is inherently unstable; please see Depositor Comments
Depositing lab: Ron Weiss. Depositing organization: Massachusetts Institute of Technology. Publication: A mixed antagonistic/synergistic miRNA repression model enables accurate predictions of multi-input miRNA sensor activity. Gam JJ, Babb J, Weiss R. Nat Commun. 2018 Jun 22;9(1):2430. doi: 10.1038/s41467-018-04575-0. PubMed 29934631.
Backbone
  Vector backbone: Low Sensor Backbone (LSB)
  Vector type: Mammalian Expression, Synthetic Biology
Growth in bacteria
  Bacterial resistance: Ampicillin and Kanamycin, 100 & 50 μg/mL
  Growth temperature: 30°C
  Growth strain: NEB Stable
  Copy number: High Copy
Gene/Insert
  Gene/Insert name: hsa-miR-142-3p target
  Species: H. sapiens (human)
  Entrez Gene: MIR142 (a.k.a. MIRN142, mir-142)
  Promoter: EF-1a
  Cloning method: Gibson Cloning
Terms and licenses: Academic/Nonprofit Terms; Industry Terms: Not Available to Industry
Depositor comments: Please note that this plasmid is inherently unstable due to a repeating poly A element. We recommend performing a diagnostic digest on multiple colonies upon receipt. The depositors would like to note the presence of several discrepancies between the depositor sequence and physical plasmid sequence. In particular, the sequences upstream and downstream of the puromycin coding region have 10 bp insertions which do not affect the ability to perform puromycin selection. The sequences for those regions within the physical plasmids are as follows: Upstream of Puro: GAATTCGACCGCCTGTCTCAAGGTGCCACC; Downstream of Puro: GCTTTGAGACTACGCGTGAATTCACTCCTC.
How to cite: LSB-hsa-miR-142-3p was a gift from Ron Weiss (Addgene plasmid # 103240)
