>Addgene plasmid #103240 | LSB-hsa-miR-142-3p | depositor partial sequence | sequence record 195530 | hsa-miR-142-3p target
TCCATAAAGTAGGAAACACTACA
