>Addgene plasmid #103240 | LSB-hsa-miR-142-3p | addgene partial sequence | sequence record 210776 | mKate2-F
GGAGGCCGACAAAGAGACATACGTCGAGCAGCACGAGGTGGCTGTGGCCAGATACTGCGACCTCCCTAGC
AAACTGGGGCACAAACTTAATTGAGAATTCTACCACCCAGCTTTCTTGTACAAAGTGGTACGTCTCAAGA
CCAGAGGTCTCTGCTTAAATCCGCTCCATAAAGTAGGAAACACTACATCCATAAAGTAGGAAACACTACA
TCCATAAAGTAGGAAACACTACATCCATAAAGTAGGAAACACTACACAACCAGAAGAGACCTGTGCTTCA
CTCCTCAGGTGCAGGCTGCCTATCAGAAGGTGGTGGCTGGTGTGGCCAATGCCCTGGCTCACAAATACCA
CTGAGATCTTTTTCCCTCTGCCAAAAATTATGGGGACATCATGAAGCCCCTTGAGCATCTGACTTCTGGC
TAATAAAGGAAATTTATTTTCATTGCAATAGTGTGTTGGAATTTTTTGTGTCTCTCACTCGGAAGGACAT
ATGGGAGGGCAAATCATTTAAAACATCAGAATGAGTATTTGGTTTAGAGTTTGGCAACATATGCCCATAT
GCTGGCTGCCATGAACAAAGGTTGGCTATAAAGAGGTCATCAGTATATGAAACAGCCCCCTGCTGTCCAT
TCCTTATTCCATAGAAAAGCCTTGACTTGAGGTTAGATTTTTTT
